Addgene plasmid #80128: 35S-frGFP-nosT
Purpose: (Empty Backbone) Transient expression vector for frGFP in plants
Depositing lab: Yutaka Kodama. Depositing organization: Utsunomiya University. Publication: In planta comparative analysis of improved green fluorescent proteins with reference to fluorescence intensity and bimolecular fluorescence complementation ability. Fujii Y, Kodama Y. Plant Biotech. 2015; 32(1): 81-87. 10.5511/plantbiotechnology.15.0120a.
Backbone
  Vector backbone: pUC18
  Backbone manufacturer: Clonech
  Backbone size (bp): 2686
  Vector type: Plant Expression
  Promoter: CaMV35S
  Tag / fusion protein: frGFP
Growth in bacteria
  Bacterial resistance: Ampicillin, 100 μg/mL
  Growth temperature: 37°C
  Growth strain: DH5alpha
  Copy number: Unknown
Gene/Insert
  Cloning method: Restriction Enzyme
  Sequencing primers: 5′ GGATCCATGGTGAGCAAGGGCGAGGAGCTG; 3′ TTACTTGTACAGCTCGTCCATGCCGAGAGT
Terms and licenses: Academic/Nonprofit Terms; Industry Terms: Not Available to Industry
How to cite: 35S-frGFP-nosT was a gift from Yutaka Kodama (Addgene plasmid # 80128 ; http://n2t.net/addgene:80128 ; RRID:Addgene_80128)
