[The description below was written by a language model from this plasmid's Addgene catalogue record and pLannotate feature annotations shown in this document.]
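Description:
35S-frGFP-nosT is a small plant transient-expression plasmid of about 4.2 kb, built on the pUC18 cloning backbone. It is propagated in E. coli through the high-copy ColE1/pUC-type origin and selected with ampicillin via the β-lactamase (AmpR) gene and its native promoter. The other bacterial annotations are pUC18 remnants split by insertion of the plant cassette: lacZα fragments, the lac promoter and operator, the CAP binding site, and short lacI, rop and bom fragments. The feature table shows no T-DNA borders, plant selectable marker or plant replication element. This fits a vector intended for direct DNA delivery and transient expression rather than Agrobacterium-mediated stable transformation, although the record does not name a delivery method.

The payload is a single expression cassette. The constitutive cauliflower mosaic virus 35S promoter is followed by the tobacco mosaic virus Ω 5' leader, which acts as a translational enhancer. Next come a short remnant of the multiple cloning site, a 720-bp GFP open reading frame, and the nopaline synthase (NOS) terminator, which provides the polyadenylation signal. The annotation software labels the coding sequence as EGFP, while the catalogue identifies it as frGFP. It is presumably an EGFP-derived variant close enough to be matched to that reference, but the record does not list the distinguishing substitutions.

The plasmid is catalogued as an empty backbone with frGFP listed as the tag or fusion partner, so it can express free frGFP or, in principle, accept a gene of interest by restriction cloning. The associated study compared improved GFP variants in planta for fluorescence intensity and for bimolecular fluorescence complementation ability.
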