Features (pLannotate 1.2.2; 19 found; start..end, strand, type, name):
     21..365     +  promoter       CaMV 35S promoter: strong constitutive promoter from cauliflower mosaic virus
    317..363     +  promoter       minimal CaMV 35S promoter: minimal 35S promoter from cauliflower mosaic virus
    385..440     +  misc_feature   TMV Ω: translational enhancer from the tobacco mosaic virus 5'-leader sequence (Gallie et al., 1988)
    442..459     -  misc_feature   MCS (fragment): pUC18/19 multiple cloning site
    460..1179    +  CDS            EGFP: the original enhanced GFP (Yang et al., 1996) mammalian codon-optimized
   1198..1450    +  terminator     NOS terminator: nopaline synthase terminator and poly(A) signal
   1451..1467    -  promoter       tet promoter (fragment): E. coli promoter for tetracycline efflux protein gene
   1506..1527    -  CDS            lacZα (fragment): LacZα fragment of β-galactosidase; lacZ fragment
   1547..1563    -  protein_bind   lac operator: The lac repressor binds to the lac operator to inhibit transcription in E. coli. This inhibition can be relieved by adding lactose or isopropyl-β-D-thiogalactopyranoside (IPTG). lac repressor encoded by lacI
   1571..1601    -  promoter       lac promoter: promoter for the E. coli lac operon
   1616..1637    -  protein_bind   CAP binding site: CAP binding activates transcription in the presence of cAMP. E. coli catabolite activator protein
   1650..1742    -  CDS            lacI (fragment): lac repressor; lacI; The lac repressor binds to the lac operator to inhibit transcription in E. coli. This inhibition can be relieved by adding lactose or isopropyl-β-D-thiogalactopyranoside (IPTG).
   1925..2513    -  rep_origin     ori: high-copy-number ColE1/pMB1/pBR322/pUC origin of replication
   2684..3544    -  CDS            AmpR: β-lactamase; bla; confers resistance to ampicillin, carbenicillin, and related antibiotics
   3545..3649    -  promoter       AmpR promoter: bla
   3744..3779    +  CDS            rop (fragment): Rop protein, which maintains plasmids at low copy number; rop
   3881..3980    +  misc_feature   bom (fragment): basis of mobility region from pBR322
   3986..4140    -  CDS            lacZα (fragment): LacZα fragment of β-galactosidase; lacZ fragment
   4143..4179    -  misc_feature   MCS (fragment): pUC18/19 multiple cloning site
>Addgene plasmid #80128 | 35S-frGFP-nosT | depositor full sequence | sequence record 167543 | 35S-frGFP-nosT sequence 4180 bps
CTCAGAAGACCGAGGGCTATTGAGACTTTTCAACAAAGGGTAATATCGGGAAACCTCCTCGGATTCCATT
GCCCAGCTATCTGTCACTTATCGAAAGGACAGTAGAAAAGGAAGGTGGCTCCTACAAATGCCATCATTGC
GATAAAGGAAAGGCTATCGTTCAAGATGCCTCTACCGACAGTGGTCCCAAAGATGGACCCCCACCCACGA
GGAACATCGTGGAAAAAGAAGACGTTCCAACCACGTCTTCAAAGCAAGTGGATTGATGTGATATCTCCAC
TGACGTAAGGGATGACGCACAATCCCACTATCCTTCGCAAGACCCTTCCTCTATATAAGGAAGTTCATTT
CATTTGGAGAGGACAGGCTTCTTGAGATCCTTCAACAATTACCAACAACAACAAACAACAAACAACATTA
CAATTACTATTTACAATTACAGTCGACTCTAGAGGATCCATGGTGAGCAAGGGCGAGGAGCTGTTCACCG
GGGTGGTGCCCATCCTGGTCGAGCTGGACGGCGACGTAAACGGCCACAAGTTCAGCGTGTCCGGCGAGGG
CGAGGGCGATGCCACCTACGGCAAGCTGACCCTGAAGTTCATCTGCACCACCGGCAAGCTGCCCGTGCCC
TGGCCCACCCTCGTGACCACCCTGACCTACGGCGTGCAGTGCTTCAGCCGCTACCCCGACCACATGAAGC
AGCACGACTTCTTCAAGTCCGCCATGCCCGAAGGCTACGTCCAGGAGCGCACCATCTCTTTCAAGGACGA
CGGCAACTACAAGACCCGCGCCGAGGTGAAGTTCGAGGGCGACACCCTGGTGAACCGCATCGAGCTGAAG
GGCATCGACTTCAAGGAGGACGGCAACATCCTGGGGCACAAGCTGGAGTACAACTACAACAGCCACAACG
TCTATATCACTGCCGACAAGCAGAAGAACGGCATCAAGGCCAACTTCAAGATCCGCCACAACATCGAGGA
CGGCAGCGTGCAGCTCGCCGACCACTACCAGCAGAACACCCCCATCGGCGACGGCCCCGTGCTGCTGCCC
GACAACCACTACCTGAGCACCCAGTCCGCCCTGAGCAAAGACCCCAACGAGAAGCGCGATCACATGGTCC
TGCTGGAGTTCGTGACCGCCGCCGGGATCACTCACGGCATGGACGAGCTGTACAAGTAAAGCGGCCGCCC
GGCTGCAGATCGTTCAAACATTTGGCAATAAAGTTTCTTAAGATTGAATCCTGTTGCCGGTCTTGCGATG
ATTATCATATAATTTCTGTTGAATTACGTTAAGCATGTAATAATTAACATGTAATGCATGACGTTATTTA
TGAGATGGGTTTTTATGATTAGAGTCCCGCAATTATACATTTAATACGCGATAGAAAACAAAATATAGCG
CGCAAACTAGGATAAATTATCGCGCGCGGTGTCATCTATGTTACTAGATCCGATGATAAGCTGTCAAACA
TAGAATTCGTAATCATGGTCATAGCTGTTTCCTGTGTGAATTCGTAATCATGGTCATAGCTGTTTCCTGT
GTGAAATTGTTATCCGCTCACAATTCCACACAACATACGAGCCGGAAGCATAAAGTGTAAAGCCTGGGGT
GCCTAATGAGTGAGCTAACTCACATTAATTGCGTTGCGCTCACTGCCCGCTTTCCAGTCGGGAAACCTGT
CGTGCCAGCTGCATTAATGAATCGGCCAACGCGCGGGGAGAGGCGGTTTGCGTATTGGGCGCTCTTCCGC
TTCCTCGCTCACTGACTCGCTGCGCTCGGTCGTTCGGCTGCGGCGAGCGGTATCAGCTCACTCAAAGGCG
GTAATACGGTTATCCACAGAATCAGGGGATAACGCAGGAAAGAACATGTGAGCAAAAGGCCAGCAAAAGG
CCAGGAACCGTAAAAAGGCCGCGTTGCTGGCGTTTTTCCATAGGCTCCGCCCCCCTGACGAGCATCACAA
AAATCGACGCTCAAGTCAGAGGTGGCGAAACCCGACAGGACTATAAAGATACCAGGCGTTTCCCCCTGGA
AGCTCCCTCGTGCGCTCTCCTGTTCCGACCCTGCCGCTTACCGGATACCTGTCCGCCTTTCTCCCTTCGG
GAAGCGTGGCGCTTTCTCATAGCTCACGCTGTAGGTATCTCAGTTCGGTGTAGGTCGTTCGCTCCAAGCT
GGGCTGTGTGCACGAACCCCCCGTTCAGCCCGACCGCTGCGCCTTATCCGGTAACTATCGTCTTGAGTCC
AACCCGGTAAGACACGACTTATCGCCACTGGCAGCAGCCACTGGTAACAGGATTAGCAGAGCGAGGTATG
TAGGCGGTGCTACAGAGTTCTTGAAGTGGTGGCCTAACTACGGCTACACTAGAAGAACAGTATTTGGTAT
CTGCGCTCTGCTGAAGCCAGTTACCTTCGGAAAAAGAGTTGGTAGCTCTTGATCCGGCAAACAAACCACC
GCTGGTAGCGGTGGTTTTTTTGTTTGCAAGCAGCAGATTACGCGCAGAAAAAAAGGATCTCAAGAAGATC
CTTTGATCTTTTCTACGGGGTCTGACGCTCAGTGGAACGAAAACTCACGTTAAGGGATTTTGGTCATGAG
ATTATCAAAAAGGATCTTCACCTAGATCCTTTTAAATTAAAAATGAAGTTTTAAATCAATCTAAAGTATA
TATGAGTAAACTTGGTCTGACAGTTACCAATGCTTAATCAGTGAGGCACCTATCTCAGCGATCTGTCTAT
TTCGTTCATCCATAGTTGCCTGACTCCCCGTCGTGTAGATAACTACGATACGGGAGGGCTTACCATCTGG
CCCCAGTGCTGCAATGATACCGCGAGACCCACGCTCACCGGCTCCAGATTTATCAGCAATAAACCAGCCA
GCCGGAAGGGCCGAGCGCAGAAGTGGTCCTGCAACTTTATCCGCCTCCATCCAGTCTATTAATTGTTGCC
GGGAAGCTAGAGTAAGTAGTTCGCCAGTTAATAGTTTGCGCAACGTTGTTGCCATTGCTACAGGCATCGT
GGTGTCACGCTCGTCGTTTGGTATGGCTTCATTCAGCTCCGGTTCCCAACGATCAAGGCGAGTTACATGA
TCCCCCATGTTGTGCAAAAAAGCGGTTAGCTCCTTCGGTCCTCCGATCGTTGTCAGAAGTAAGTTGGCCG
CAGTGTTATCACTCATGGTTATGGCAGCACTGCATAATTCTCTTACTGTCATGCCATCCGTAAGATGCTT
TTCTGTGACTGGTGAGTACTCAACCAAGTCATTCTGAGAATAGTGTATGCGGCGACCGAGTTGCTCTTGC
CCGGCGTCAATACGGGATAATACCGCGCCACATAGCAGAACTTTAAAAGTGCTCATCATTGGAAAACGTT
CTTCGGGGCGAAAACTCTCAAGGATCTTACCGCTGTTGAGATCCAGTTCGATGTAACCCACTCGTGCACC
CAACTGATCTTCAGCATCTTTTACTTTCACCAGCGTTTCTGGGTGAGCAAAAACAGGAAGGCAAAATGCC
GCAAAAAAGGGAATAAGGGCGACACGGAAATGTTGAATACTCATACTCTTCCTTTTTCAATATTATTGAA
GCATTTATCAGGGTTATTGTCTCATGAGCGGATACATATTTGAATGTATTTAGAAAAATAAACAAATAGG
GGTTCCGCGCACATTTCCCCGAAAAGTGCCACCTGACGTCTAAGAAACCATTATTATCATGACATTAACC
TATAAAAATAGGCGTATCACGAGGCCCTTTCGTCTCGCGCGTTTCGGTGATGACGGTGAAAACCTCTGAC
ACATGCAGCTCCCGGAGACGGTCACAGCTTGTCTGTAAGCGGATGCCGGGAGCAGACAAGCCCGTCAGGG
CGCGTCAGCGGGTGTTGGCGGGTGTCGGGGCTGGCTTAACTATGCGGCATCAGAGCAGATTGTACTGAGA
GTGCACCATATGCGGTGTGAAATACCGCACAGATGCGTAAGGAGAAAATACCGCATCAGGCGCCATTCGC
CATTCAGGCTGCGCAACTGTTGGGAAGGGCGATCGGTGCGGGCCTCTTCGCTATTACGCCAGCTGGCGAA
AGGGGGATGTGCTGCAAGGCGATTAAGTTGGGTAACGCCAGGGTTTTCCCAGTCACGACGTTGTAAAACG
ACGGCCAGTGCCAAGCTTGCATGCCTGCAGGTCGATCTAGAGGATCCCCC
