>Addgene plasmid #80128 | 35S-frGFP-nosT | addgene partial sequence | sequence record 157130 | 35S-promoter 5'-CTATCCTTCGCAAGACCCTTC-3'
TTGGAGAGGACAGGCTTCTTGAGATCCTTCAACAATTACCAACAACAACAAACAACAAACAACATTACAA
TTACTATTTACAATTACAGTCGACTCTAGAGGATCCATGGTGAGCAAGGGCGAGGAGCTGTTCACCGGGG
TGGTGCCCATCCTGGTCGAGCTGGACGGCGACGTAAACGGCCACAAGTTCAGCGTGTCCGGCGAGGGCGA
GGGCGATGCCACCTACGGCAAGCTGACCCTGAAGTTCATCTGCACCACCGGCAAGCTGCCCGTGCCCTGG
CCCACCCTCGTGACCACCCTGACCTACGGCGTGCAGTGCTTCAGCCGCTACCCCGACCACATGAAGCAGC
ACGACTTCTTCAAGTCCGCCATGCCCGAAGGCTACGTCCAGGAGCGCACCATCTCTTTCAAGGACGACGG
CAACTACAAGACCCGCGCCGAGGTGAAGTTCGAGGGCGACACCCTGGTGAACCGCATCGAGCTGAAGGGC
ATCGACTTCAAGGAGGACGGCAACATCCTGGGGCACAAGCTGGAGTACAACTACAACAGCCACAACGTCT
ATATCACTGCCGACAAGCAGAAGAACGGCATCAAGGCCAACTTCAAGATCCGCCACAACATCGAGGACGG
CAGCGTGCAGCTCGCCGACCACTACCAGCAGAACACCCCCATCGGCGACGGCCCCGTGCTGCTGCCCGAC
AACCACTACCTGAGCACCCAGTCCGCCCTGAGCAAAGACCCCAACGAGAAGCGCGATCACATGGTCCTGC
TGGAGTTCGTGACCGCCGCCGGGATCACTCACGGCATGGACGAGCTGTACAAGTAAAGCGGCCGCCCGGC
TGCAGATCGTTCAAACATTTGGCAATAAAGTTTCTTAAGATTGAATCCTGTTGCCGGTCTTGCGATGATT
ATCATATAATTTCTGTTGAATTACGTTAAGCATGTAATAATTAACATGTAATGCATGACGTTATTTATGA
GATGGGTTTTTATGATTAGAGTCCCGCAATTATACATTTAATACGCGATAGAAAACAAAATATAGCGCGC
AAACTAGGATAAATTATCGCGCGCG
