>Addgene plasmid #80128 | 35S-frGFP-nosT | addgene partial sequence | sequence record 157131 | NOSterm-R 5'-attgccaaatgtttgaacga-3'
GCTCGTCCATGCCGTGAGTGATCCCGGCGGCGGTCACGAACTCCAGCAGGACCATGTGATCGCGCTTCTC
GTTGGGGTCTTTGCTCAGGGCGGACTGGGTGCTCAGGTAGTGGTTGTCGGGCAGCAGCACGGGGCCGTCG
CCGATGGGGGTGTTCTGCTGGTAGTGGTCGGCGAGCTGCACGCTGCCGTCCTCGATGTTGTGGCGGATCT
TGAAGTTGGCCTTGATGCCGTTCTTCTGCTTGTCGGCAGTGATATAGACGTTGTGGCTGTTGTAGTTGTA
CTCCAGCTTGTGCCCCAGGATGTTGCCGTCCTCCTTGAAGTCGATGCCCTTCAGCTCGATGCGGTTCACC
AGGGTGTCGCCCTCGAACTTCACCTCGGCGCGGGTCTTGTAGTTGCCGTCGTCCTTGAAAGAGATGGTGC
GCTCCTGGACGTAGCCTTCGGGCATGGCGGACTTGAAGAAGTCGTGCTGCTTCATGTGGTCGGGGTAGCG
GCTGAAGCACTGCACGCCGTAGGTCAGGGTGGTCACGAGGGTGGGCCAGGGCACGGGCAGCTTGCCGGTG
GTGCAGATGAACTTCAGGGTCAGCTTGCCGTAGGTGGCATCGCCCTCGCCCTCGCCGGACACGCTGAACT
TGTGGCCGTTTACGTCGCCGTCCAGCTCGACCAGGATGGGCACCACCCCGGTGAACAGCTCCTCGCCCTT
GCTCACCATGGATCCTCTAGAGTCGACTGTAATTGTAAATAGTAATTGTAATGTTGTTTGTTGTTTGTTG
TTGTTGGTAATTGTTGAAGGATCTCAAGAAGCCTGTCCTCTCCAAATGAAATGAACTTCCTTATATAGAG
GAAGGGTCTTGCGAA
